>Addgene plasmid #200062 | DN-LOXL2 | addgene full sequence | sequence record 401159 | Addgene NGS Result
GTGGTTTGTCCAAACTCATCAATGTATCTTATCATGTCTGTATACCGTCGACCTCTAGCTAGAGCTTGGC
GTAATCATGGTCATAGCTGTTTCCTGTGTGAAATTGTTATCCGCTCACAATTCCACACAACATACGAGCC
GGAAGCATAAAGTGTAAAGCCTGGGGTGCCTAATGAGTGAGCTAACTCACATTAATTGCGTTGCGCTCAC
TGCCCGCTTTCCAGTCGGGAAACCTGTCGTGCCAGCTGCATTAATGAATCGGCCAACGCGCGGGGAGAGG
CGGTTTGCGTATTGGGCGCTCTTCCGCTTCCTCGCTCACTGACTCGCTGCGCTCGGTCGTTCGGCTGCGG
CGAGCGGTATCAGCTCACTCAAAGGCGGTAATACGGTTATCCACAGAATCAGGGGATAACGCAGGAAAGA
ACATGTGAGCAAAAGGCCAGCAAAAGGCCAGGAACCGTAAAAAGGCCGCGTTGCTGGCGTTTTTCCATAG
GCTCCGCCCCCCTGACGAGCATCACAAAAATCGACGCTCAAGTCAGAGGTGGCGAAACCCGACAGGACTA
TAAAGATACCAGGCGTTTCCCCCTGGAAGCTCCCTCGTGCGCTCTCCTGTTCCGACCCTGCCGCTTACCG
GATACCTGTCCGCCTTTCTCCCTTCGGGAAGCGTGGCGCTTTCTCATAGCTCACGCTGTAGGTATCTCAG
TTCGGTGTAGGTCGTTCGCTCCAAGCTGGGCTGTGTGCACGAACCCCCCGTTCAGCCCGACCGCTGCGCC
TTATCCGGTAACTATCGTCTTGAGTCCAACCCGGTAAGACACGACTTATCGCCACTGGCAGCAGCCACTG
GTAACAGGATTAGCAGAGCGAGGTATGTAGGCGGTGCTACAGAGTTCTTGAAGTGGTGGCCTAACTACGG
CTACACTAGAAGAACAGTATTTGGTATCTGCGCTCTGCTGAAGCCAGTTACCTTCGGAAAAAGAGTTGGT
AGCTCTTGATCCGGCAAACAAACCACCGCTGGTAGCGGTGGTTTTTTTGTTTGCAAGCAGCAGATTACGC
GCAGAAAAAAAGGATCTCAAGAAGATCCTTTGATCTTTTCTACGGGGTCTGACGCTCAGTGGAACGAAAA
CTCACGTTAAGGGATTTTGGTCATGAGATTATCAAAAAGGATCTTCACCTAGATCCTTTTAAATTAAAAA
TGAAGTTTTAAATCAATCTAAAGTATATATGAGTAAACTTGGTCTGACAGTTACCAATGCTTAATCAGTG
AGGCACCTATCTCAGCGATCTGTCTATTTCGTTCATCCATAGTTGCCTGACTCCCCGTCGTGTAGATAAC
TACGATACGGGAGGGCTTACCATCTGGCCCCAGTGCTGCAATGATACCGCGAGACCCACGCTCACCGGCT
CCAGATTTATCAGCAATAAACCAGCCAGCCGGAAGGGCCGAGCGCAGAAGTGGTCCTGCAACTTTATCCG
CCTCCATCCAGTCTATTAATTGTTGCCGGGAAGCTAGAGTAAGTAGTTCGCCAGTTAATAGTTTGCGCAA
CGTTGTTGCCATTGCTACAGGCATCGTGGTGTCACGCTCGTCGTTTGGTATGGCTTCATTCAGCTCCGGT
TCCCAACGATCAAGGCGAGTTACATGATCCCCCATGTTGTGCAAAAAAGCGGTTAGCTCCTTCGGTCCTC
CGATCGTTGTCAGAAGTAAGTTGGCCGCAGTGTTATCACTCATGGTTATGGCAGCACTGCATAATTCTCT
TACTGTCATGCCATCCGTAAGATGCTTTTCTGTGACTGGTGAGTACTCAACCAAGTCATTCTGAGAATAG
TGTATGCGGCGACCGAGTTGCTCTTGCCCGGCGTCAATACGGGATAATACCGCGCCACATAGCAGAACTT
TAAAAGTGCTCATCATTGGAAAACGTTCTTCGGGGCGAAAACTCTCAAGGATCTTACCGCTGTTGAGATC
CAGTTCGATGTAACCCACTCGTGCACCCAACTGATCTTCAGCATCTTTTACTTTCACCAGCGTTTCTGGG
TGAGCAAAAACAGGAAGGCAAAATGCCGCAAAAAAGGGAATAAGGGCGACACGGAAATGTTGAATACTCA
TACTCTTCCTTTTTCAATATTATTGAAGCATTTATCAGGGTTATTGTCTCATGAGCGGATACATATTTGA
ATGTATTTAGAAAAATAAACAAATAGGGGTTCCGCGCACATTTCCCCGAAAAGTGCCACCTGACGTCGAC
GGATCGGGAGATCTCCCGATCCCCTATGGTGCACTCTCAGTACAATCTGCTCTGATGCCGCATAGTTAAG
CCAGTATCTGCTCCCTGCTTGTGTGTTGGAGGTCGCTGAGTAGTGCGCGAGCAAAATTTAAGCTACAACA
AGGCAAGGCTTGACCGACAATTGCATGAAGAATCTGCTTAGGGTTAGGCGTTTTGCGCTGCTTCGCGATG
TACGGGCCAGATATACGCGTTGACATTGATTATTGACTAGTTATTAATAGTAATCAATTACGGGGTCATT
AGTTCATAGCCCATATATGGAGTTCCGCGTTACATAACTTACGGTAAATGGCCCGCCTGGCTGACCGCCC
AACGACCCCCGCCCATTGACGTCAATAATGACGTATGTTCCCATAGTAACGCCAATAGGGACTTTCCATT
GACGTCAATGGGTGGAGTATTTACGGTAAACTGCCCACTTGGCAGTACATCAAGTGTATCATATGCCAAG
TACGCCCCCTATTGACGTCAATGACGGTAAATGGCCCGCCTGGCATTATGCCCAGTACATGACCTTATGG
GACTTTCCTACTTGGCAGTACATCTACGTATTAGTCATCGCTATTACCATGGTGATGCGGTTTTGGCAGT
ACATCAATGGGCGTGGATAGCGGTTTGACTCACGGGGATTTCCAAGTCTCCACCCCATTGACGTCAATGG
GAGTTTGTTTTGGCACCAAAATCAACGGGACTTTCCAAAATGTCGTAACAACTCCGCCCCATTGACGCAA
ATGGGCGGTAGGCGTGTACGGTGGGAGGTCTATATAAGCAGAGCTCTCTGGCTAACTAGAGAACCCACTG
CTTACTGGCTTATCGAAATTAATACGACTCACTATAGGGAGACCCAAGCTGGCTAGCGTTTAAACGGGCC
CTCTAGACTCGAGCGGCCGCCATGCAATTGATTAATACAAGTTTGTACAAAAAAGCAGGCTTCACCATGG
TGGAGGTGCTCAAAAATGGAGAGTGGGGGACCGTCTGCGACGACAAGTGGGACCTGGTGTCGGCCAGTGT
GGTCTGCAGAGAGCTGGGCTTTGGGAGTGCCAAAGAGGCAGTCACTGGCTCCCGACTGGGGCAAGGGATC
GGACCCATCCACCTCAACGAGATCCAGTGCACAGGCAATGAGAAGTCCATTATAGACTGCAAGTTCAATG
CCGAGTCTCAGGGCTGCAACCACGAGGAGGATGCTGGTGTGAGATGCAACACCCCTGCCATGGGCTTGCA
GAAGAAGCTGCGCCTGAACGGCGGCCGCAATCCCTACGAGGGCCGAGTGGAGGTGCTGGTGGAGAGAAAC
GGGTCCCTTGTGTGGGGGATGGTGTGTGGCCAAAACTGGGGCATCGTGGAGGCCATGGTGGTCTGCCGCC
AGCTGGGCCTGGGATTCGCCAGCAACGCCTTCCAGGAGACCTGGTATTGGCACGGAGATGTCAACAGCAA
CAAAGTGGTCATGAGTGGAGTGAAGTGCTCGGGAACGGAGCTGTCCCTGGCGCACTGCCGCCACGACGGG
GAGGACGTGGCCTGCCCCCAGGGCGGAGTGCAGTACGGGGCCGGAGTTGCCTGCTCAGAAACCGCCCCTG
ACCTGGTCCTCAATGCGGAGATGGTGCAGCAGACCACCTACCTGGAGGACCGGCCCATGTTCCTGCTGCA
GTGTGCCATGGAGGAGAACTGCCTCTCGGCCTCAGCCGCGCAGACCGACCCCACCACGGGCTACCGCCGG
CTCCTGCGCTTCTCCTCCCAGATCCACAACAATGGCCAGTCCGACTTCCGGCCCAAGAACGGCCGCCACG
CGTGGATCTGGCACGACTGTCACAGGCACTACCACAGCATGGAGGTGTTCACCCACTATGACCTGCTGAA
CCTCAATGGCACCAAGGTGGCAGAGGGCCACAAGGCCAGCTTCTGCTTGGAGGACACAGAATGTGAAGGA
GACATCCAGAAGAATTACGAGTGTGCCAACTTCGGCGATCAGGGCATCACCATGGGCTGCTGGGACATGT
ACCGCCATGACATCGACTGCCAGTGGGTTGACATCACTGACGTGCCCCCTGGAGACTACCTGTTCCAGGT
TGTTATTAACCCCAACTTCGAGGTTGCAGAATCCGATTACTCCAACAACATCATGAAATGCAGGAGCCGC
TATGACAGCCACCGCATCTGGATGTACAACTGCCACATAGGTGGTTCCTTCAGCGAAGAGACGGAAAAAA
AGTTTGAGCACTTCAGCGGGCTCTTAAACAACCAGCTGTCCCCGCAGAACCCAGCTTTCTTGTACAAAGT
GGTCCTCGAGGTACCAAGCTTTCTAGAACAAAAACTCATCTCAGAAGAGGATCTGAATAGCGCCGTCGAC
CATCATCATCATCATCATTGAGTTTAAACGGTCTCCAGCTTAAGTTTAAACCGCTGATCAGCCTCGACTG
TGCCTTCTAGTTGCCAGCCATCTGTTGTTTGCCCCTCCCCCGTGCCTTCCTTGACCCTGGAAGGTGCCAC
TCCCACTGTCCTTTCCTAATAAAATGAGGAAATTGCATCGCATTGTCTGAGTAGGTGTCATTCTATTCTG
GGGGGTGGGGTGGGGCAGGACAGCAAGGGGGAGGATTGGGAAGACAATAGCAGGCATGCTGGGGATGCGG
TGGGCTCTATGGCTTCTGAGGCGGAAAGAACCAGCTGGGGCTCTAGGGGGTATCCCC
[124 nt withheld, positions 4958-5081]
C
[91 nt withheld, positions 5083-5173]
A
[49 nt withheld, positions 5175-5223]
CCTTTGACGTTGGAGTCCACGTTCTTT
[37 nt withheld, positions 5251-5287]
ACCCTATCTCGGTCTATTCTTTTGATTTATAAGGGATTTTGCCGATTTCGGCCTATTGGTTAAAAAATGA
GCTGATTTAACAAAAATTTAACGCGAATTAATTCTGTGGAATGTGTGTCAGTTAGGGTGTGGAAAGTCCC
CAGGCTCCCCAGCAGGCAGAAGTATGCAAAGCATGCATCTCAATTAGTCAGCAACCAGGTGTGGAAAGTC
CCCAGGCTCCCCAGCAGGCAGAAGTATGCAAAGCATGCATCTCAATTAGTCAGCAACCATAGTCCCGCCC
CTAACTCCGCCCATCCCGCCCCTAACTCCGCCCAGTTCCGCCCATTCTCCGCCCCATGGCTGACTAATTT
TTTTTATTTATGCAGAGGCCGAGGCCGCCTCTGCCTCTGAGCTATTCCAGAAGTAGTGAGGAGGCTTTTT
TGGAGGCCTAGGCTTTTGCAAAAAGCTCCCGGGAGCTTGTATATCCATTTTCGGATCTGATCAAGAGACA
GGATGAGGATCGTTTCGCATGATTGAACAAGATGGATTGCACGCAGGTTCTCCGGCCGCTTGGGTGGAGA
GGCTATTCGGCTATGACTGGGCACAACAGACAATCGGCTGCTCTGATGCCGCCGTGTTCCGGCTGTCAGC
GCAGGGGCGCCCGGTTCTTTTTGTCAAGACCGACCTGTCCGGTGCCCTGAATGAACTGCAGGACGAGGCA
GCGCGGCTATCGTGGCTGGCCACGACGGGCGTTCCTTGCGCAGCTGTGCTCGACGTTGTCACTGAAGCGG
GAAGGGACTGGCTGCTATTGGGCGAAGTGCCGGGGCAGGATCTCCTGTCATCTCACCTTGCTCCTGCCGA
GAAAGTATCCATCATGGCTGATGCAATGCGGCGGCTGCATACGCTTGATCCGGCTACCTGCCCATTCGAC
CACCAAGCGAAACATCGCATCGAGCGAGCACGTACTCGGATGGAAGCCGGTCTTGTCGATCAGGATGATC
TGGACGAAGAGCATCAGGGGCTCGCGCCAGCCGAACTGTTCGCCAGGCTCAAGGCGCGCATGCCCGACGG
CGAGGATCTCGTCGTGACCCATGGCGATGCCTGCTTGCCGAATATCATGGTGGAAAATGGCCGCTTTTCT
GGATTCATCGACTGTGGCCGGCTGGGTGTGGCGGACCGCTATCAGGACATAGCGTTGGCTACCCGTGATA
TTGCTGAAGAGCTTGGCGGCGAATGGGCTGACCGCTTCCTCGTGCTTTACGGTATCGCCGCTCCCGATTC
GCAGCGCATCGCCTTCTATCGCCTTCTTGACGAGTTCTTCTGAGCGGGACTCTGGGGTTCGAAATGACCG
ACCAAGCGACGCCCAACCTGCCATCACGAGATTTCGATTCCACCGCCGCCTTCTATGAAAGGTTGGGCTT
CGGAATCGTTTTCCGGGACGCCGGCTGGATGATCCTCCAGCGCGGGGATCTCATGCTGGAGTTCTTCGCC
CACCCCAACTTGTTTATTGCAGCTTATAATGGTTACAAATAAAGCAATAGCATCACAAATTTCACAAATA
AAGCATTTTTTTCACTGCATTCTAGTT
Features (pLannotate 1.2.2; 23 found; start..end, strand, type, name):
    104..120     -  protein_bind   lac operator: The lac repressor binds to the lac operator to inhibit transcription in E. coli. This inhibition can be relieved by adding lactose or isopropyl-β-D-thiogalactopyranoside (IPTG). lac repressor encoded by lacI
    128..158     -  promoter       lac promoter: promoter for the E. coli lac operon
    173..194     -  protein_bind   CAP binding site: CAP binding activates transcription in the presence of cAMP. E. coli catabolite activator protein
    207..299     -  CDS            lacI (fragment): lac repressor; lacI; The lac repressor binds to the lac operator to inhibit transcription in E. coli. This inhibition can be relieved by adding lactose or isopropyl-β-D-thiogalactopyranoside (IPTG).
    482..1070    -  rep_origin     ori: high-copy-number ColE1/pMB1/pBR322/pUC origin of replication
   1241..2101    -  CDS            AmpR: β-lactamase; bla; confers resistance to ampicillin, carbenicillin, and related antibiotics
   2102..2206    -  promoter       AmpR promoter: bla
   2265..2317    -  misc_feature   bom (fragment): basis of mobility region from pBR322
   2472..2851    +  enhancer       CMV enhancer: human cytomegalovirus immediate early enhancer
   2852..3055    +  promoter       CMV promoter: human cytomegalovirus (CMV) immediate early promoter
   3051..3084    +  LTR            5' LTR (truncated) (fragment): truncated 5' long terminal repeat (LTR) from HIV-1
   3100..3118    +  promoter       T7 promoter: promoter for bacteriophage T7 RNA polymerase
   3187..3211    +  protein_bind   attB1: mutant version of attB; recombination site for the Gateway® BP reaction BP Clonase™
   3220..4527    +  CDS            LOXL2 (fragment): LOXL2_HUMAN - Experimental evidence at protein level: Swiss-Prot protein existence level 1. Mediates the post-translational oxidative deamination of lysine residues on target proteins leading to the formation of deaminated lysine (allysine) (PubMed:27735137). Acts as a transcription corepressor and specifically mediates deamination of trimethylated 'Lys-4' of histone H3 (H3K4me3), a specific tag for epigenetic transcriptional activation (PubMed:27735137). Shows no activity against histone H3 when it is trimethylated on 'Lys-9' (H3K9me3) or 'Lys-27' (H3K27me3) or when 'Lys-4' is monomethylated
   4529..4553    -  protein_bind   attB2: mutant version of attB; recombination site for the Gateway® BP reaction BP Clonase™
   4621..4638    +  CDS            capTEV™ (fragment): composite tag for in vivo biotinylation, TEV protease cleavage, and 6xHis tagging
   4688..4912    +  polyA_signal   bGH poly(A) signal: bovine growth hormone polyadenylation signal
   4916..4937    +  promoter       SV40 promoter (fragment): SV40 enhancer and early promoter
   4958..5386    +  rep_origin     f1 ori (sequence partly withheld): f1 bacteriophage origin of replication; arrow indicates direction of (+) strand synthesis
   5400..5729    +  promoter       SV40 promoter: SV40 enhancer and early promoter
   5796..6587    +  CDS            neo: KKA2_KLEPN - Also known as kan, nptII. Experimental evidence at protein level: Swiss-Prot protein existence level 1. Resistance to kanamycin, neomycin, paromomycin, ribostamycin, butirosin and gentamicin B. From Klebsiella pneumoniae.
   6611..6769    +  CDS            ble (fragment): BLE_KLEPN - Experimental evidence at protein level: Swiss-Prot protein existence level 1. Binding protein with a strong affinity to the bleomycin family of antibiotics. Binds to CL990; an antimitotic-antibiotic compound. From Klebsiella pneumoniae.
   6764..31      +  polyA_signal   SV40 poly(A) signal (across the origin): SV40 polyadenylation signal
