[The description below was written by a language model from this plasmid's Addgene catalogue record and pLannotate feature annotations shown in this document.]
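Description:
DN-LOXL2 is a mammalian expression plasmid built on a pcDNA3.1-type backbone (about 6.9 kb in the sequenced record) that encodes an N-terminally truncated form of human lysyl oxidase-like 2 (LOXL2) lacking amino acids 1–338. The truncated coding region is annotated as a roughly 1.3 kb LOXL2 fragment. It sits downstream of the human cytomegalovirus immediate-early enhancer and promoter and is followed by the bovine growth hormone polyadenylation signal, an arrangement that gives strong constitutive transcription in transfected mammalian cells. A T7 promoter lies between the CMV promoter and the insert and, with the bGH region, provides the standard sequencing primer sites. The insert is flanked by attB1 and attB2 sites, which suggests it entered a Gateway-adapted version of the backbone by recombination, although the catalogue lists the cloning method as unknown. The record lists a C-terminal His tag. The short downstream feature annotated as a capTEV fragment probably corresponds to this 6xHis stretch.

In E. coli the plasmid is propagated through a high-copy ColE1/pUC-type origin with ampicillin selection from the β-lactamase gene, and an f1 origin is also present. An SV40 early promoter drives a neomycin/kanamycin phosphotransferase gene with an SV40 polyadenylation signal, which would allow G418 selection of stable mammalian transfectants. Other short annotations, such as the lac promoter/operator remnants, the lacI and ble fragments and a small HIV-1 LTR-like match, appear to be backbone remnants or incidental matches rather than functional elements. The construct was deposited with a study of how factor Xa processing of LOXL2 affects its activity and substrate preference, and it serves to express the deletion mutant for comparison with the full-length protein. The record does not define the "DN" prefix.
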