Addgene plasmid #200062: DN-LOXL2
Purpose: LOXL2 deletion mutant lacking 1-338 amino acids
Depositing lab: Lakshmi Santhanam. Depositing organization: Johns Hopkins University and School of Medicine. Publication: Lysyl oxidase-like 2 processing by factor Xa modulates its activity and substrate preference. Wang H, Poe A, Martinez Yus M, Pak L, Nandakumar K, Santhanam L. Commun Biol. 2023 Apr 7;6(1):375. doi: 10.1038/s42003-023-04748-8. PubMed 37029269.
Backbone
  Vector backbone: pcDNA3.1
  Vector type: Mammalian Expression
Growth in bacteria
  Bacterial resistance: Ampicillin, 100 μg/mL
  Growth temperature: 37°C
  Growth strain: DH5alpha
  Copy number: Unknown
Gene/Insert
  Gene/Insert name: human lysyl oxidase like 2 (alt name: LOXL2)
  Species: H. sapiens (human)
  Mutation: N-terminus amino acids 1-338 truncated.
  GenBank ID: NM_002318.3
  Entrez Gene: LOXL2 (a.k.a. LOR, LOR2, WS9-14)
  Tag / fusion protein: His (C terminal on insert)
  Cloning method: Unknown
  Sequencing primers: 5′ T7; 3′ BGH
Terms and licenses: Academic/Nonprofit Terms; Industry Terms: Not Available to Industry
How to cite: DN-LOXL2 was a gift from Lakshmi Santhanam (Addgene plasmid # 200062 ; http://n2t.net/addgene:200062 ; RRID:Addgene_200062)
